Addgene plasmid #231997: MKT074
Purpose: MicF RNA toehold switch with NanoLuc complementation peptide reporter
Depositing lab: Melissa Takahashi. Depositing organization: California State University, Northridge. Publication: Improved RNA toehold switch sensitivity using the NanoLuc complementation reporter. Diaz KJ, Jarquin J, Petrosyan A, Takahashi MK. MicroPubl Biol. 2025 Jan 2;2025:10.17912/micropub.biology.001334. doi: 10.17912/micropub.biology.001334. eCollection 2025. PubMed 39839716.
Backbone
  Vector backbone: ColE1
  Vector type: Bacterial Expression
Growth in bacteria
  Bacterial resistance: Kanamycin, 50 μg/mL
  Growth temperature: 37°C
  Growth strain: DH5alpha
  Copy number: Unknown
Gene/Insert
  Gene/Insert name: MicF RNA toehold switch
  Insert size (bp): 92
  Promoter: J23119
  Cloning method: Other
  Sequencing primers: 5′ tggcaattccgacgtctaagaaacca
Terms and licenses: Academic/Nonprofit Terms; Industry Terms: Not Available to Industry
How to cite: MKT074 was a gift from Melissa Takahashi (Addgene plasmid # 231997 ; http://n2t.net/addgene:231997 ; RRID:Addgene_231997)
