[The description below was written by a language model from this plasmid's Addgene catalogue record and pLannotate feature annotations shown in this document.]
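Description:
MKT074 is a small (about 2.3 kb) bacterial expression plasmid built on a ColE1-type backbone. It carries a high-copy ColE1/pMB1-family origin of replication and is selected with kanamycin through the neo (nptII) aminoglycoside phosphotransferase gene, which is followed by a lambda t0 terminator. A short annotated fragment of the Tn5 transposase coding sequence lies next to the resistance gene. It is probably a non-functional remnant carried along with the Tn5-derived kanamycin cassette, not a deliberate part of the design.

The payload is a compact sensor cassette driven by J23119, a strong constitutive synthetic E. coli promoter from the Registry of Standard Biological Parts, and closed by the rrnB T1 transcription terminator. Between these elements lies the 92 bp MicF RNA toehold switch, followed by the NanoLuc complementation peptide reporter. Neither of these was picked up as an annotated feature in the table, so their exact boundaries are not recorded. A toehold switch is an engineered riboregulator in which the ribosome binding site and start codon are sequestered in a hairpin. Binding of a cognate trigger RNA, here the small regulatory RNA MicF, to the single-stranded toehold opens the hairpin and allows translation of the downstream reporter. In this construct the output is a short peptide that becomes luminescent only when it complements the large NanoLuc fragment, which this plasmid does not appear to encode and would have to be supplied separately. The record ties the plasmid to work showing improved toehold switch sensitivity with this split-luciferase readout, so it serves as an RNA-detection sensor construct.
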