Features (pLannotate 1.2.2; 6 found; start..end, strand, type, name):
     32..151     -  CDS            tnpA (fragment): TN5P_ECOLX - Also known as tnp. Experimental evidence at protein level: Swiss-Prot protein existence level 1. Mediates transposition of transposon Tn5 by a 'cut and paste' mechanism. First, the monomeric transposase binds the 19 bp inverted DNA repeats flanking the transposon. Then, dimerization of the DNA- bound transposase creates a synaptic DNA complex. After nicking of the first DNA strand, excision of the transposon proceeds through a series of intermediates. The transposase then mediates the insertion of the transposon at a new site by strand transfer. The activity of the wild- type tran
    224..258     +  promoter       J23119(SpeI) promoter: bacterial promoter (Registry of Standard Biological Parts BBa J23119) modified to end with an SpeI site
    433..519     +  terminator     rrnB T1 terminator: Escherichia coli rrnB; transcription terminator T1 from the E. coli rrnB gene
    684..1272    -  rep_origin     ori: high-copy-number ColE1/pMB1/pBR322/pUC origin of replication
   1360..1454    -  terminator     lambda t0 terminator: transcription terminator from phage lambda
   1488..2279    -  CDS            neo: KKA2_KLEPN - Also known as kan, nptII. Experimental evidence at protein level: Swiss-Prot protein existence level 1. Resistance to kanamycin, neomycin, paromomycin, ribostamycin, butirosin and gentamicin B. From Klebsiella pneumoniae.
>Addgene plasmid #231997 | MKT074 | addgene full sequence | sequence record 459807 | Addgene NGS Result
GCGAAACGATCCTCATCCTGTCTCTTGATCAGATCTTGATCCCCTGCGCCATCAGATCCTTGGCGGCAAG
AAAGCCATCCAGTTTACTTTGCAGGGCTTCCCAACCTTACCAGAGGGCGCCCCAGCTGGCAATTCCGACG
TCTAAGAAACCATTATTATCATGACATTAACCTATAAAAATAGGCGTATCACGAGGCCCTTTCGTCTTCA
CCTCGAGGTACCCTTGACAGCTAGCTCAGTCCTAGGTATAATACTAGTGTGAATGACGGTAATAAATAAA
GTTAATGATGATAGCGGACTTTAGAACAGAGGAGATAAAGATGGCTATCATCATGGGAGGTTCTGGAGGT
GTCAGCGGATGGCGACTCTTCAAGAAGATCAGCTAATAAGGTGCTTAATAAGGATCCTGTCGATCGCGCG
TGCTAGAGGCATCAAATAAAACGAAAGGCTCAGTCGAAAGACTGGGCCTTTCGTTTTATCTGTTGTTTGT
CGGTGAACGCTCTCCTGAGTAGGACAAATCCGCCGCCCTAGACCTAGGGCGTTCGGCTGCGGCGAGCGGT
ATCAGCTCACTCAAAGGCGGTAATACGGTTATCCACAGAATCAGGGGATAACGCAGGAAAGAACATGTGA
GCAAAAGGCCAGCAAAAGGCCAGGAACCGTAAAAAGGCCGCGTTGCTGGCGTTTTTCCATAGGCTCCGCC
CCCCTGACGAGCATCACAAAAATCGACGCTCAAGTCAGAGGTGGCGAAACCCGACAGGACTATAAAGATA
CCAGGCGTTTCCCCCTGGAAGCTCCCTCGTGCGCTCTCCTGTTCCGACCCTGCCGCTTACCGGATACCTG
TCCGCCTTTCTCCCTTCGGGAAGCGTGGCGCTTTCTCATAGCTCACGCTGTAGGTATCTCAGTTCGGTGT
AGGTCGTTCGCTCCAAGCTGGGCTGTGTGCACGAACCCCCCGTTCAGCCCGACCGCTGCGCCTTATCCGG
TAACTATCGTCTTGAGTCCAACCCGGTAAGACACGACTTATCGCCACTGGCAGCAGCCACTGGTAACAGG
ATTAGCAGAGCGAGGTATGTAGGCGGTGCTACAGAGTTCTTGAAGTGGTGGCCTAACTACGGCTACACTA
GAAGGACAGTATTTGGTATCTGCGCTCTGCTGAAGCCAGTTACCTTCGGAAAAAGAGTTGGTAGCTCTTG
ATCCGGCAAACAAACCACCGCTGGTAGCGGTGGTTTTTTTGTTTGCAAGCAGCAGATTACGCGCAGAAAA
AAAGGATCTCAAGAAGATCCTTTGATCTTTTCTACGGGGTCTGACGCTCAGTGGAACGAAAACTCACGTT
AAGGGATTTTGGTCATGACTAGTGCTTGGATTCTCACCAATAAAAAACGCCCGGCGGCAACCGAGCGTTC
TGAACAAATCCAGATGGAGTTCTGAGGTCATTACTGGATCTATCAACAGGAGTCCAAGCGAGCTCTCGAA
CCCCAGAGTCCCGCTCAGAAGAACTCGTCAAGAAGGCGATAGAAGGCGATGCGCTGCGAATCGGGAGCGG
CGATACCGTAAAGCACGAGGAAGCGGTCAGCCCATTCGCCGCCAAGCTCTTCAGCAATATCACGGGTAGC
CAACGCTATGTCCTGATAGCGGTCCGCCACACCCAGCCGGCCACAGTCGATGAATCCAGAAAAGCGGCCA
TTTTCCACCATGATATTCGGCAAGCAGGCATCGCCATGGGTCACGACGAGATCCTCGCCGTCGGGCATGC
GCGCCTTGAGCCTGGCGAACAGTTCGGCTGGCGCGAGCCCCTGATGCTCTTCGTCCAGATCATCCTGATC
GACAAGACCGGCTTCCATCCGAGTACGTGCTCGCTCGATGCGATGTTTCGCTTGGTGGTCGAATGGGCAG
GTAGCCGGATCAAGCGTATGCAGCCGCCGCATTGCATCAGCCATGATGGATACTTTCTCGGCAGGAGCAA
GGTGAGATGACAGGAGATCCTGCCCCGGCACTTCGCCCAATAGCAGCCAGTCCCTTCCCGCTTCAGTGAC
AACGTCGAGCACAGCTGCGCAAGGAACGCCCGTCGTGGCCAGCCACGATAGCCGCGCTGCCTCGTCCTGC
AGTTCATTCAGGGCACCGGACAGGTCGGTCTTGACAAAAAGAACCGGGCGCCCCTGCGCTGACAGCCGGA
ACACGGCGGCATCAGAGCAGCCGATTGTCTGTTGTGCCCAGTCATAGCCGAATAGCCTCTCCACCCAAGC
GGCCGGAGAACCTGCGTGCAATCCATCTTGTTCAATCAT
