>Addgene plasmid #231997 | MKT074 | depositor partial sequence | sequence record 455936 | MicF RNA toehold switch
GTGAATGACGGTAATAAATAAAGTTAATGATGATAGCGGACTTTAGAACAGAGGAGATAAAGATGGCTAT
CATCATGGGAGGTTCTGGAGGT
