>Addgene plasmid #231997 | MKT074 | depositor partial sequence | sequence record 455937 | P86 NanoLuc complementation peptide
TCAGCGGATGGCGACTCTTCAAGAAGATCAGC
